>Addgene plasmid #208800 | pET28a-DONSON-3A | addgene full sequence | sequence record 422070 | Addgene NGS Result
[124 nt withheld, positions 1-124]
C
[91 nt withheld, positions 126-216]
A
[49 nt withheld, positions 218-266]
CCTTTGACGTTGGAGTCCACGTTCTTT
[37 nt withheld, positions 294-330]
ACCCTATCTCGGTCTATTCTTTTGATTTATAAGGGATTTTGCCGATTTCGGCCTATTGGTTAAAAAATGA
GCTGATTTAACAAAAATTTAACGCGAATTTTAACAAAATATTAACGCTTACAATTTAGGTGGCACTTTTC
GGGGAAATGTGCGCGGAACCCCTATTTGTTTATTTTTCTAAATACATTCAAATATGTATCCGCTCATGAA
TTAATTCTTAGAAAAACTCATCGAGCATCAAATGAAACTGCAATTTATTCATATCAGGATTATCAATACC
ATATTTTTGAAAAAGCCGTTTCTGTAATGAAGGAGAAAACTCACCGAGGCAGTTCCATAGGATGGCAAGA
TCCTGGTATCGGTCTGCGATTCCGACTCGTCCAACATCAATACAACCTATTAATTTCCCCTCGTCAAAAA
TAAGGTTATCAAGTGAGAAATCACCATGAGTGACGACTGAATCCGGTGAGAATGGCAAAAGTTTATGCAT
TTCTTTCCAGACTTGTTCAACAGGCCAGCCATTACGCTCGTCATCAAAATCACTCGCATCAACCAAACCG
TTATTCATTCGTGATTGCGCCTGAGCGAGACGAAATACGCGATCGCTGTTAAAAGGACAATTACAAACAG
GAATCGAATGCAACCGGCGCAGGAACACTGCCAGCGCATCAACAATATTTTCACCTGAATCAGGATATTC
TTCTAATACCTGGAATGCTGTTTTCCCGGGGATCGCAGTGGTGAGTAACCATGCATCATCAGGAGTACGG
ATAAAATGCTTGATGGTCGGAAGAGGCATAAATTCCGTCAGCCAGTTTAGTCTGACCATCTCATCTGTAA
CATCATTGGCAACGCTACCTTTGCCATGTTTCAGAAACAACTCTGGCGCATCGGGCTTCCCATACAATCG
ATAGATTGTCGCACCTGATTGCCCGACATTATCGCGAGCCCATTTATACCCATATAAATCAGCATCCATG
TTGGAATTTAATCGCGGCCTAGAGCAAGACGTTTCCCGTTGAATATGGCTCATAACACCCCTTGTATTAC
TGTTTATGTAAGCAGACAGTTTTATTGTTCATGACCAAAATCCCTTAACGTGAGTTTTCGTTCCACTGAG
CGTCAGACCCCGTAGAAAAGATCAAAGGATCTTCTTGAGATCCTTTTTTTCTGCGCGTAATCTGCTGCTT
GCAAACAAAAAAACCACCGCTACCAGCGGTGGTTTGTTTGCCGGATCAAGAGCTACCAACTCTTTTTCCG
AAGGTAACTGGCTTCAGCAGAGCGCAGATACCAAATACTGTCCTTCTAGTGTAGCCGTAGTTAGGCCACC
ACTTCAAGAACTCTGTAGCACCGCCTACATACCTCGCTCTGCTAATCCTGTTACCAGTGGCTGCTGCCAG
TGGCGATAAGTCGTGTCTTACCGGGTTGGACTCAAGACGATAGTTACCGGATAAGGCGCAGCGGTCGGGC
TGAACGGGGGGTTCGTGCACACAGCCCAGCTTGGAGCGAACGACCTACACCGAACTGAGATACCTACAGC
GTGAGCTATGAGAAAGCGCCACGCTTCCCGAAGGGAGAAAGGCGGACAGGTATCCGGTAAGCGGCAGGGT
CGGAACAGGAGAGCGCACGAGGGAGCTTCCAGGGGGAAACGCCTGGTATCTTTATAGTCCTGTCGGGTTT
CGCCACCTCTGACTTGAGCGTCGATTTTTGTGATGCTCGTCAGGGGGGCGGAGCCTATGGAAAAACGCCA
GCAACGCGGCCTTTTTACGGTTCCTGGCCTTTTGCTGGCCTTTTGCTCACATGTTCTTTCCTGCGTTATC
CCCTGATTCTGTGGATAACCGTATTACCGCCTTTGAGTGAGCTGATACCGCTCGCCGCAGCCGAACGACC
GAGCGCAGCGAGTCAGTGAGCGAGGAAGCGGAAGAGCGCCTGATGCGGTATTTTCTCCTTACGCATCTGT
GCGGTATTTCACACCGCAATGGTGCACTCTCAGTACAATCTGCTCTGATGCCGCATAGTTAAGCCAGTAT
ACACTCCGCTATCGCTACGTGACTGGGTCATGGCTGCGCCCCGACACCCGCCAACACCCGCTGACGCGCC
CTGACGGGCTTGTCTGCTCCCGGCATCCGCTTACAGACAAGCTGTGACCGTCTCCGGGAGCTGCATGTGT
CAGAGGTTTTCACCGTCATCACCGAAACGCGCGAGGCAGCTGCGGTAAAGCTCATCAGCGTGGTCGTGAA
GCGATTCACAGATGTCTGCCTGTTCATCCGCGTCCAGCTCGTTGAGTTTCTCCAGAAGCGTTAATGTCTG
GCTTCTGATAAAGCGGGCCATGTTAAGGGCGGTTTTTTCCTGTTTGGTCACTGATGCCTCCGTGTAAGGG
GGATTTCTGTTCATGGGGGTAATGATACCGATGAAACGAGAGAGGATGCTCACGATACGGGTTACTGATG
ATGAACATGCCCGGTTACTGGAACGTTGTGAGGGTAAACAACTGGCGGTATGGATGCGGCGGGACCAGAG
AAAAATCACTCAGGGTCAATGCCAGCGCTTCGTTAATACAGATGTAGGTGTTCCACAGGGTAGCCAGCAG
CATCCTGCGATGCAGATCCGGAACATAATGGTGCAGGGCGCTGACTTCCGCGTTTCCAGACTTTACGAAA
CACGGAAACCGAAGACCATTCATGTTGTTGCTCAGGTCGCAGACGTTTTGCAGCAGCAGTCGCTTCACGT
TCGCTCGCGTATCGGTGATTCATTCTGCTAACCAGTAAGGCAACCCCGCCAGCCTAGCCGGGTCCTCAAC
GACAGGAGCACGATCATGCGCACCCGTGGGGCCGCCATGCCGGCGATAATGGCCTGCTTCTCGCCGAAAC
GTTTGGTGGCGGGACCAGTGACGAAGGCTTGAGCGAGGGCGTGCAAGATTCCGAATACCGCAAGCGACAG
GCCGATCATCGTCGCGCTCCAGCGAAAGCGGTCCTCGCCGAAAATGACCCAGAGCGCTGCCGGCACCTGT
CCTACGAGTTGCATGATAAAGAAGACAGTCATAAGTGCGGCGACGATAGTCATGCCCCGCGCCCACCGGA
AGGAGCTGACTGGGTTGAAGGCTCTCAAGGGCATCGGTCGAGATCCCGGTGCCTAATGAGTGAGCTAACT
TACATTAATTGCGTTGCGCTCACTGCCCGCTTTCCAGTCGGGAAACCTGTCGTGCCAGCTGCATTAATGA
ATCGGCCAACGCGCGGGGAGAGGCGGTTTGCGTATTGGGCGCCAGGGTGGTTTTTCTTTTCACCAGTGAG
ACGGGCAACAGCTGATTGCCCTTCACCGCCTGGCCCTGAGAGAGTTGCAGCAAGCGGTCCACGCTGGTTT
GCCCCAGCAGGCGAAAATCCTGTTTGATGGTGGTTAACGGCGGGATATAACATGAGCTGTCTTCGGTATC
GTCGTATCCCACTACCGAGATATCCGCACCAACGCGCAGCCCGGACTCGGTAATGGCGCGCATTGCGCCC
AGCGCCATCTGATCGTTGGCAACCAGCATCGCAGTGGGAACGATGCCCTCATTCAGCATTTGCATGGTTT
GTTGAAAACCGGACATGGCACTCCAGTCGCCTTCCCGTTCCGCTATCGGCTGAATTTGATTGCGAGTGAG
ATATTTATGCCAGCCAGCCAGACGCAGACGCGCCGAGACAGAACTTAATGGGCCCGCTAACAGCGCGATT
TGCTGGTGACCCAATGCGACCAGATGCTCCACGCCCAGTCGCGTACCGTCTTCATGGGAGAAAATAATAC
TGTTGATGGGTGTCTGGTCAGAGACATCAAGAAATAACGCCGGAACATTAGTGCAGGCAGCTTCCACAGC
AATGGCATCCTGGTCATCCAGCGGATAGTTAATGATCAGCCCACTGACGCGTTGCGCGAGAAGATTGTGC
ACCGCCGCTTTACAGGCTTCGACGCCGCTTCGTTCTACCATCGACACCACCACGCTGGCACCCAGTTGAT
CGGCGCGAGATTTAATCGCCGCGACAATTTGCGACGGCGCGTGCAGGGCCAGACTGGAGGTGGCAACGCC
AATCAGCAACGACTGTTTGCCCGCCAGTTGTTGTGCCACGCGGTTGGGAATGTAATTCAGCTCCGCCATC
GCCGCTTCCACTTTTTCCCGCGTTTTCGCAGAAACGTGGCTGGCCTGGTTCACCACGCGGGAAACGGTCT
GATAAGAGACACCGGCATACTCTGCGACATCGTATAACGTTACTGGTTTCACATTCACCACCCTGAATTG
ACTCTCTTCCGGGCGCTATCATGCCATACCGCGAAAGGTTTTGCGCCATTCGATGGTGTCCGGGATCTCG
ACGCTCTCCCTTATGCGACTCCTGCATTAGGAAGCAGCCCAGTAGTAGGTTGAGGCCGTTGAGCACCGCC
GCCGCAAGGAATGGTGCATGCAAGGAGATGGCGCCCAACAGTCCCCCGGCCACGGGGCCTGCCACCATAC
CCACGCCGAAACAAGCGCTCATGAGCCCGAAGTGGCGAGCCCGATCTTCCCCATCGGTGATGTCGGCGAT
ATAGGCGCCAGCAACCGCACCTGTGGCGCCGGTGATGCCGGCCACGATGCGTCCGGCGTAGAGGATCGAG
ATCTCGATCCCGCGAAATTAATACGACTCACTATAGGGGAATTGTGAGCGGATAACAATTCCCCTCTAGA
AATAATTTTGTTTAACTTTAAGAAGGAGATATACCATGGGCCATCACCATCACCATCACGAACAAAAACT
CATCTCAGAAGAGGATCTGGCCGAGCTACTGCCCGGATATTCCCCGAGCTTCAAGAAACCCTCGGAGATT
CTCCGATTAAGTAGACGGAGGAGCAGGAGCGAGGCTTCCAAGACCGGCCTTTCTCCGTTTTCCCCGGGGG
ATGTGATTAAGAGAGTCCCCGGGCTGCGGCCTTTCTCCCCTGGGCCGAACAAGGGAGCCGGTGTAAAGCG
GCGGAACCCATTTGCCAGCCTAGAGAATACGGTGTGTAGTCCTGTCAAGCGCCGAGCGGAGACTGTAGCG
GAATATGGAGCCGCTTCCCTCGAGCCCCGGGCACTTTCAGCTGTGCGGCCCTCCTGCTTGGGACAGGACA
GCCCGGAGCCCCCGCAGTTTAATTCAGTTGAAGATGTGATTTGGGGAGATCCTCTTGCCGCTGATGCCGA
TCCACTTGTAAAGACCGAATCCCCCGAGAAGCCAGCTCCAGCCTGTGAGATACCTAAGGGATCCGTGACT
TTTCCTGCTGACTGGAGTTTAAAGACCCGCTTGCTGTTCACATCGTCTCATTCATTTAGTTGGGCCGATC
ACCTAAAAGCCCAAGAAGAAGCACAAGGCCTAGTAATGCAGTGCCGTGCCACCGCAGTCAATCTGCCGCA
TAGTATTCAGGAGCCAAAGTTATCCACAGACCTACGATGTGCCTTTCAGCAAAGTCTTGTGCACTGGATT
CATCCGTCGCTTCCTTGGGTACAGCTTTTTCCAAGGATTGGGGTAGATCGCAAGATGGCCGGCAAAAACA
CTCCTTGGTCTCAGGATGAATCATTGCAGCAAGTCCTAATGAGTGAATGGGCTCTGAGTTTTACGTCCTT
GTATAATTTACTGAAAGCCAAACTGTGTCCATATTTCTATGTGTGTACGTATCAGTTCACTGTGTTGTTC
CGTGCGGCCGGGCTTGCAGGAAGTGATGTCATTACTGCGGTCATGTCGCCCACAACCAGAGGTTTAAGGG
AAGCCATGAAAAATGAAGGAATCACTTTCTCCCAGCCACTAGTAGAAGATGATACTGGCAAAAAGCAAAA
GAAACCGGAAGCAGCTTCACAAGGAGACATAAATCCTGAGAAAGAAAATGGCACAGCAGAAGCAGATGAG
GCATCGGATGAAAGCGATGAAGATGAAAGCTTCTCTTGGCTAGAAGAGATGGGAGTTGAAGATAAAATTA
AAAAGCCAGATTCAATATCTATTAAACTCCGTAAAGAGAAGAATGAAGTGAAACTAGACCATAAGCCTGA
ATCCGTTGTATTGGTGAAAGGTACAAACACGTTCACTTTACTGAACTTCCTCATAAACTGTAAGAGTATT
GTCGCTGCTGCTGGTCTCCAAGCCGGGCTTCCTCCCACTCTGCTGTCTCCAGTCGCATTCCGAGGAGCAA
CAATGCACGCGCTTAAGGCAAGGAGTGTGAATGCGAAGACTGCGGTGAACTCTGGTGCGAAGGATCAGTT
TAGTCTGGAGATAACTGGCCCTATTATGCCCCATTCACTGCACTCTCTGACGATGTTACTTCAGTCTGCG
CAAAGAGGGAGCTTTTCTGCAGGACTCTATACTCATGAGCCAACTGCAGTTTTTAATACTCCCATCCACT
CTCAAGCTGTGAAGGAGATTTCTGCAGATCTGCAAAACTGTGGCCTTCACCCATGTACAGTAGAACAGCT
CACCCAAGTGAATGAACTGGGAAAGCTCTCTCTGCGCCACCTGGAAATGACCGACTACAGGTACACCTGG
AAATAAGAATTCGAGCTCCGTCGACAAGCTTGCGGCCGCACTCGAGCACCACCACCACCACCACTGAGAT
CCGGCTGCTAACAAAGCCCGAAAGGAAGCTGAGTTGGCTGCTGCCACCGCTGAGCAATAACTAGCATAAC
CCCTTGGGGCCTCTAAACGGGTCTTGAGGGGTTTTTTGCTGAAAGGAGGAACTATATCCGGATTGGCGAA
TGGG
Features (pLannotate 1.2.2; 20 found; start..end, strand, type, name):
      1..429     +  rep_origin     f1 ori (sequence partly withheld): f1 bacteriophage origin of replication; arrow indicates direction of (+) strand synthesis
    482..539     +  promoter       AmpR promoter (fragment): bla
    548..1363    -  CDS            KanR: aminoglycoside phosphotransferase; aph(3')-Ia; confers resistance to kanamycin in bacteria or G418 (Geneticin®) in eukaryotes
   1485..2073    +  rep_origin     ori: high-copy-number ColE1/pMB1/pBR322/pUC origin of replication
   2259..2398    -  misc_feature   bom: basis of mobility region from pBR322
   2500..2691    -  CDS            rop: Rop protein, which maintains plasmids at low copy number; rop
   2708..3088    +  CDS            YPB1_ECOLX: Protein predicted: Swiss-Prot protein existence level 4. From Escherichia coli.
   3160..3451    -  CDS            TcR (fragment): tetracycline efflux protein; tet; confers resistance to tetracycline
   3466..3487    -  protein_bind   CAP binding site: CAP binding activates transcription in the presence of cAMP. E. coli catabolite activator protein
   3500..4582    -  CDS            lacI: lac repressor; lacI; The lac repressor binds to the lac operator to inhibit transcription in E. coli. This inhibition can be relieved by adding lactose or isopropyl-β-D-thiogalactopyranoside (IPTG).
   4583..4660    -  promoter       lacI promoter: lacI
   4668..4947    -  CDS            TcR (fragment): tetracycline efflux protein; tet; confers resistance to tetracycline
   4969..4987    +  promoter       T7 promoter: promoter for bacteriophage T7 RNA polymerase
   4988..5012    +  protein_bind   lac operator: The lac repressor binds to the lac operator to inhibit transcription in E. coli. This inhibition can be relieved by adding lactose or isopropyl-β-D-thiogalactopyranoside (IPTG). lac repressor encoded by lacI
   5027..5049    +  RBS            RBS: efficient ribosome binding site from bacteriophage T7 gene 10 (Olins and Rangwala, 1989)
   5062..5079    +  CDS            7xHis (fragment): 6xHis affinity tag
   5122..6843    +  CDS            DONSON: DONS_HUMAN - Also known as C21orf60. Experimental evidence at protein level: Swiss-Prot protein existence level 1. Replisome component that maintains genome stability by protecting stalled or damaged replication forks. After the induction of replication stress, required for the stabilization of stalled replication forks, the efficient activation of the intra-S-phase and G/2M cell-cycle checkpoints and the maintenance of genome stability. From Homo sapiens (Human).
   6887..6904    +  CDS            9xHis (fragment): 9xHis affinity tag
   6914..6963    +  CDS            SET1 (fragment): solubility-enhancement tag derived from T7 phage gene 10B
   6971..7018    +  terminator     T7 terminator: transcription terminator for bacteriophage T7 RNA polymerase
