[The description below was written by a language model from this plasmid's Addgene catalogue record and pLannotate feature annotations shown in this document.]
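Description:
pET28a-DONSON-3A is a bacterial expression plasmid built on the pET28a backbone for producing a mutant form of Xenopus laevis DONSON (protein downstream neighbor of son homolog, donson.L) in E. coli. The plasmid totals about 7.05 kb and is selected with kanamycin through an aminoglycoside phosphotransferase (KanR) gene. It replicates from a ColE1/pBR322-type origin accompanied by the bom and rop elements typical of pET vectors, although the catalogue lists it as high copy. An f1 phage origin is also present. A few short annotations, namely the tetracycline-resistance fragments, a predicted E. coli ORF and an AmpR promoter fragment, appear to be backbone remnants rather than functional parts.

The expression cassette follows the standard pET arrangement: a T7 promoter followed by a lac operator, the T7 gene 10 ribosome binding site, an N-terminal His6 tag, the DONSON coding sequence and a T7 terminator. The plasmid-borne lacI gene supplies repressor, so transcription is held off until IPTG induction in a host that provides T7 RNA polymerase. The catalogue also records an N-terminal Myc epitope. The feature table does not annotate it separately, but it would lie in the gap between the His tag and the DONSON ORF. The annotation tool matched the insert to human DONSON by homology, whereas the record specifies the frog gene. A second His-tag sequence from the vector lies downstream of the insert, and the record does not indicate whether it is translated.

The insert carries three alanine substitutions, V473A, R476A and Y481A, hence the "3A" name. The associated study concerns the structural mechanism of dimeric DONSON in replicative helicase activation. This suggests use as a source of purified recombinant mutant protein for comparison with wild type, though the record does not state what the mutations disrupt.
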