Addgene plasmid #208800: pET28a-DONSON-3A
Purpose: Xenopus laevis His6-Myc-DONSON (V473A, R476A, Y481A)
Depositing lab: Aga Gambus. Depositing organization: University of Birmingham. Publication: The structural mechanism of dimeric DONSON in replicative helicase activation. Cvetkovic MA, Passaretti P, Butryn A, Reynolds-Winczura A, Kingsley G, Skagia A, Fernandez-Cuesta C, Poovathumkadavil D, George R, Chauhan AS, Jhujh SS, Stewart GS, Gambus A, Costa A. Mol Cell. 2023 Nov 16;83(22):4017-4031.e9. doi: 10.1016/j.molcel.2023.09.029. Epub 2023 Oct 10. PubMed 37820732.
Backbone
  Vector backbone: pET28a
  Backbone size w/o insert (bp): 5369
  Total vector size (bp): 7054
  Vector type: Bacterial Expression
Growth in bacteria
  Bacterial resistance: Kanamycin, 50 μg/mL
  Growth temperature: 37°C
  Growth strain: DH5alpha
  Growth instructions: Expression overnight at 18°C
  Copy number: High Copy
Gene/Insert
  Gene/Insert name: DONSON (alt name: Protein downstream neighbor of son homolog)
  Species: X. laevis (frog)
  Insert size (bp): 1791
  Mutation: V473A; R476A; Y481A
  GenBank ID: NM_001095087.1 NP_001088556.1
  Entrez Gene: donson.L (a.k.a. XELAEV_18011478mg, donson)
  Promoter: T7
  Tag / fusion protein: His (N terminal on insert); Myc (N terminal on insert)
  Cloning method: Unknown
  Sequencing primers: 5′ TAATACGACTCACTATAGGG; 3′ GCTAGTTATTGCTCAGCGG
Terms and licenses: Academic/Nonprofit Terms; Industry Terms: Not Available to Industry
How to cite: pET28a-DONSON-3A was a gift from Aga Gambus (Addgene plasmid # 208800 ; http://n2t.net/addgene:208800 ; RRID:Addgene_208800)
